Addgene plasmid #128572: pCDF-5xT7-TtCsm
Purpose: For expression of T. thermophilus Csm in E. coli (Csm1-5)
Depositing lab: Jennifer Doudna. Depositing organization: University of California, Berkeley. Publication: Target preference of Type III-A CRISPR-Cas complexes at the transcription bubble. Liu TY, Liu JJ, Aditham AJ, Nogales E, Doudna JA. Nat Commun. 2019 Jul 5;10(1):3001. doi: 10.1038/s41467-019-10780-2. PubMed 31278272.
Backbone
  Vector backbone: pCDF-1b
  Backbone manufacturer: Novagen
  Backbone size w/o insert (bp): 3419
  Total vector size (bp): 9479
  Vector type: Bacterial Expression
Growth in bacteria
  Bacterial resistance: Streptomycin, 50 μg/mL
  Growth temperature: 37°C
  Growth strain: DH5alpha
  Copy number: High Copy
Gene/Insert 1
  Gene/Insert name: Csm1 (alt names: TTHB147; Cas10)
  Species: Synthetic; Thermus thermophilus
  Insert size (bp): 2433
  Mutation: Codon-optimized for expression in E. coli, XhoI site added after stop codon
  Promoter: T7 promoter, lac operator
  Tag / fusion protein: Met-Ala-Ser (N terminal on insert)
  Cloning method: Gibson Cloning
  Sequencing primers: 5′ ttgcgcgagaagattgtg
Gene/Insert 2
  Gene/Insert name: Csm2, Csm3, Csm4, Csm5 (alt name: TTHB148, TTHB149, TTHB150, TTHB151)
  Species: Synthetic; Thermus thermophilus HB8
  Insert size (bp): 3627
  Mutation: Codon optimized for expression in E. coli
  Promoter: T7 promoter, lac operator
  Tag / fusion protein: HRV 3C protease cleavage site and 10xHis tag on Csm5 (C terminal on insert)
  Cloning method: Restriction Enzyme; 5′ cloning site XhoI (not destroyed); 3′ cloning site AvrII (not destroyed)
  Sequencing primers: 5′ GTGAAGGTCGTGATCTGGCA
Terms and licenses: Academic/Nonprofit Terms; Industry Terms: Not Available to Industry
How to cite: pCDF-5xT7-TtCsm was a gift from Jennifer Doudna (Addgene plasmid # 128572 ; http://n2t.net/addgene:128572 ; RRID:Addgene_128572)
