[The description below was written by a language model from this plasmid's Addgene catalogue record and pLannotate feature annotations shown in this document.]
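Description:
pCDF-5xT7-TtCsm is a 9.5 kb bacterial expression plasmid built on the Novagen pCDF-1b backbone for producing the five protein subunits (Csm1 to Csm5) of the Thermus thermophilus HB8 Type III-A CRISPR-Cas Csm complex in E. coli. It replicates from the CloDF13 origin, which is compatible with other common plasmid origins and so allows co-transformation with additional plasmids. Selection is through the aadA (SmR) gene conferring streptomycin/spectinomycin resistance. The backbone also carries lacI under its own promoter to supply lac repressor.

As the name indicates, the payload is arranged as five tandem expression units in the same orientation, each with its own T7 promoter, lac operator and T7 gene 10 ribosome binding site, followed by a single T7 terminator after the last gene. Expression therefore requires a host that supplies T7 RNA polymerase and is IPTG-inducible. The first unit encodes Csm1 (Cas10, TTHB147) with a short Met-Ala-Ser N-terminal extension. An XhoI site after its stop codon was used, together with AvrII, to insert the block containing Csm2, Csm3, Csm4 and Csm5 (TTHB148 to TTHB151). All genes are synthetic and codon-optimized for E. coli. Csm5 carries a C-terminal HRV 3C protease cleavage site and 10xHis tag, allowing affinity purification of the assembled complex and subsequent tag removal.

The automated annotation names only cas10 among the Csm genes. The short "gp41 peptide", "SET1" and "TcR" fragment hits are probably incidental matches, and the "8xHis" fragment corresponds to the His tag on Csm5. No crRNA or CRISPR array is recorded on this plasmid.
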