Features (pLannotate 1.2.2; 28 found; start..end, strand, type, name):
      3..27      +  protein_bind   lac operator: The lac repressor binds to the lac operator to inhibit transcription in E. coli. This inhibition can be relieved by adding lactose or isopropyl-β-D-thiogalactopyranoside (IPTG). lac repressor encoded by lacI
     42..64      +  RBS            RBS: efficient ribosome binding site from bacteriophage T7 gene 10 (Olins and Rangwala, 1989)
     80..2494    +  CDS            cas10: CAS10_THET8 - Also known as csm1 From Thermus thermophilus (strain ATCC 27634 / DSM 579 / HB8).
   2504..2522    +  promoter       T7 promoter: promoter for bacteriophage T7 RNA polymerase
   2523..2547    +  protein_bind   lac operator: The lac repressor binds to the lac operator to inhibit transcription in E. coli. This inhibition can be relieved by adding lactose or isopropyl-β-D-thiogalactopyranoside (IPTG). lac repressor encoded by lacI
   2562..2584    +  RBS            RBS: efficient ribosome binding site from bacteriophage T7 gene 10 (Olins and Rangwala, 1989)
   3002..3020    +  promoter       T7 promoter: promoter for bacteriophage T7 RNA polymerase
   3021..3045    +  protein_bind   lac operator: The lac repressor binds to the lac operator to inhibit transcription in E. coli. This inhibition can be relieved by adding lactose or isopropyl-β-D-thiogalactopyranoside (IPTG). lac repressor encoded by lacI
   3060..3082    +  RBS            RBS: efficient ribosome binding site from bacteriophage T7 gene 10 (Olins and Rangwala, 1989)
   3670..3687    +  CDS            gp41 peptide (fragment): antigenic peptide corresponding to amino acids 655 to 669 of the HIV envelope protein gp41 (Lutje Hulsik et al., 2013) recognized by the 2H10 single-chain llama nanobody
   3821..3839    +  promoter       T7 promoter: promoter for bacteriophage T7 RNA polymerase
   3840..3864    +  protein_bind   lac operator: The lac repressor binds to the lac operator to inhibit transcription in E. coli. This inhibition can be relieved by adding lactose or isopropyl-β-D-thiogalactopyranoside (IPTG). lac repressor encoded by lacI
   3879..3901    +  RBS            RBS: efficient ribosome binding site from bacteriophage T7 gene 10 (Olins and Rangwala, 1989)
   4790..4808    +  promoter       T7 promoter: promoter for bacteriophage T7 RNA polymerase
   4809..4833    +  protein_bind   lac operator: The lac repressor binds to the lac operator to inhibit transcription in E. coli. This inhibition can be relieved by adding lactose or isopropyl-β-D-thiogalactopyranoside (IPTG). lac repressor encoded by lacI
   4848..4870    +  RBS            RBS: efficient ribosome binding site from bacteriophage T7 gene 10 (Olins and Rangwala, 1989)
   6107..6127    +  CDS            8xHis (fragment): 8xHis affinity tag
   6135..6152    +  CDS            SET1 (fragment): solubility-enhancement tag derived from T7 phage gene 10B
   6160..6207    +  terminator     T7 terminator: transcription terminator for bacteriophage T7 RNA polymerase
   6378..7169    -  CDS            SmR: aminoglycoside adenylyltransferase (Murphy, 1985); aadA; confers resistance to spectinomycin and streptomycin
   7170..7261    -  promoter       AmpR promoter: bla
   7309..8047    -  rep_origin     CloDF13 ori: Plasmids containing the CloDF13 (CDF) origin of replication can be propagated in E. coli cells that contain additional plasmids with compatible origins.
   8144..8208    -  CDS            TcR (fragment): tetracycline efflux protein; tet; confers resistance to tetracycline
   8223..8244    -  protein_bind   CAP binding site: CAP binding activates transcription in the presence of cAMP. E. coli catabolite activator protein
   8257..9339    -  CDS            lacI: lac repressor; lacI; The lac repressor binds to the lac operator to inhibit transcription in E. coli. This inhibition can be relieved by adding lactose or isopropyl-β-D-thiogalactopyranoside (IPTG).
   9340..9417    -  promoter       lacI promoter: lacI
   9425..9460    -  CDS            TcR (fragment): tetracycline efflux protein; tet; confers resistance to tetracycline
   9463..2       +  promoter       T7 promoter (across the origin): promoter for bacteriophage T7 RNA polymerase
>Addgene plasmid #128572 | pCDF-5xT7-TtCsm | addgene full sequence | sequence record 252577 | Addgene NGS Result
GGGGAATTGTGAGCGGATAACAATTCCCCTGTAGAAATAATTTTGTTTAACTTTAATAAGGAGATATACC
ATGGCAAGCATGCTGGGTGATGGTCTGAGCGTTGCACTGGCAGGTCTGCTGCATGATGTTGGTAAACTGT
ATAGCCGTGCACGTTGGGGTGAACGTGATGATCAGGTTCCGGATCGTACCCATACCGCATATACCGCACA
TTTTGTTCGTGAACATGCAGGTCTGTTTCGTGGTGCAGGTCTGGATCCGGATTGGCTGGCACGTACCGCA
AGCCGTCATCATGAAGGTTGGCGTGATCGTCCGCAGTATCGTCCGGAAACACCGGAAGAATGGTGTGTTG
CACTGGCCGATACCTATGCAAGCAAAGAACGTGAAGAGGGTGAAGGTGGTGGTAGCCCTCCGGAAGTTCC
GCTGAGCCCTCCGTTTCGTCGTCTGCTGCTGGGTGGTGAAGAAGGTCGCGAAGGCGGTTATAGTCCGGTT
GGTGCCGGTGGTCGTGTTGGTCTGGAAGCCGGTGGTCTGTATCCGGAAGAACGTCCGAATGTTAGCAAAG
ATGTTTATAAACGTCTGCTGGAACGTCTGGAAGGTCGTCTGGAAGAAATGGCACGTTTTAGCCTGGGTAA
AGAAGCACTGGTTCTGAATCTGGCACTGGCACTGCAAGAAACCCTGAGCCTGGTTCCGAGCGATACCCAG
AGCGAACCGGATGTTAGCCTGTATGATCATCTGCGTCTGACCGCAGCCATTGCACATGCACTGTGGCTGT
TTCATGGTGGTAGTCCGAGCGCACAGAATCTGCGTCAGGATGGTGAAAAATTTCTGCTGGTTGTTGGTGA
TATGGGTGGTATTCAGGGTCATATTTATCGTATTGCCGGTGCCGAAGCCGGTGTTGGTGGTATTGCAAAA
CGTCTGCGTGCACGTAGCCTGGAAGTTAGCCTGGCAGCAGAAGCAATGGCACTGGGTCTGCTGTGGCGTC
TGGGTCTGACCAGCCTGAATCGTATTCTGGGTGCGGGTGGTAAATTCTATCTGCTGCTGCCGAATACCGA
AGAAGCACGCGCAGCACTGGAAGGCACCCGTGAAGCATGGGGTCGTTGGGCACTGAAACGTGGTGGTAGT
CTGGTTCCGCATCTGGCATGGGTTGCATTTCGTGGTCAGGATTTTCGTGATTTTGCAGCACTGCTGAAAC
GTCTGCATGAAGCACTGGCACGTGAAAAACTGCGTCCGTTTGCATTTCTGGCAAGCACCGGTGGTGTTCT
GGGTGCACCGCTGCGTCCGTGTGCAGCATGTGGTCTGGAACCGGCACGTCGTGATGAACCGGGTAGCCTG
TGTCCGGATTGTGAACGTGAAGCAGCACTGGGTGCACGTCTGCCTCGTAGCGATCGTGTTGGTTTTTTTC
TGGAAGAAGCACCGCGTCCGTATCTGGATTTTCCGGGTCTGAAAGTTGGTCTGGGTGGTCCGCTGGAAGG
TGCATTTCACCTGTTTCGTGCACGTCTGGATTTTGCACCGTGGCCTGATCCGAGCGAAGCAAAACCGCTG
CTGGGTCATCTGCCTCGTGTTGAACATGCACTGAAAGCAAAAGGTTGGAGCCTGGAAGCATATCGTGCAT
GGGCAGAAGAAGAGGGTCTGCTGGAAGATGAAGAACCGCATCCGGAAAAAGTGCTGACCTTTGCAGAACT
GGCAGCACTGAGCGAAGGTGCACCGTATCTGGGTGCACTGATGCTGGATGCAGATCGTATGGGTGAAGCA
TTTGCAACCGGTTTTCGTCGTGAAGGTCGTGATCTGGCAACCCCGAGCCGTCTGGCAGCCCTGAGCCGTA
CCCTGGAAGTGTTTTTTACCACCGAAGTTCTGACCCTGCTGGAAGAACCGCGTCGTTATCGTGAACGTCT
GGGTTGGGATGATCTGGAAGCACAGCGTAAAGAAGCCCGTTATCCGCTGCTGTATAGCGTTTATAGCGGT
GGTGATGACCTGTTTCTGCTGGGTCCGTGGGATGCACTGCTGGATTTTGCCCTGGATCTGGAACGCCTGT
ATCGTCTGTTTACCCGTCATCCGCGTCTGACACTGAGCGGTGGTTTTCTGCTGGTGCCTCCGAGCCTGCC
GGTGCCGGAACTGGCTCGTCTGCTGGGTGAAGCAGAAAAACGTGCAAAAGCCGAAGGTCGTGAACGCCTG
TTTCTGTTTGGTCAGGCAGTTCCGTGGGAAACCCTGCGTGGTCTGCGTGCCTGGGCTGAAGGTCTGCGCC
AGGATCTGCGTGCAGAACGTGTTAGCCGTGCACAGGTTTATCGTTGGCTGCTGCTGTGGCGTCGTTTTAG
TCCGCTGGAAGATCCGGGTGAACGTATGCGTTATAAACCACTGCTGGCATATGCACTGCGTCGTGTGCGC
GAACGTGATGAAGAAGCATGGAAACGTTATCTGAAACTGCTGGATCATCAGGATCCGGCATGGGCATATC
TGCCGGTTTGGGTTCAGTGGGCACTGTATCGCGAACGTCGTGTTTAACTCGAGTAATACGACTCACTATA
GGGGAATTGTGAGCGGATAACAATTCCGACGTCGAAATAATTTTGTTTAACTTTAAGAAGGAGATATACC
ATGCCTGCACTGGAATTCTTCAAAGATAAAGAACGTGGTGTTCTGGATCCGAAAGTTTTTGAACGTGCCC
GTGAAGTTGCCGAAGGTCTGGCACGTGGTAAACTGAAAAGCAGCCAGTTTCGTAACTATTTTGCAGAACT
GCGTGCCCTGGAAAATCGTTTTGAACGCGAACGTCGTAAAGAAGGTGAAGAACTGGCATTTGCACGTCTG
GTTCCGCAGCTGGAACTGCTGCGTGCAAAACTGTTTTATAACACCCGTAGCCAGGGTCCGCTGCGTGATG
CAAAAGAATTTGTTGAATTTATGGAAGAAGCACTGGAAGCAGGTAAACGTAGCCCGAAAGATTTTGAAGC
CATGATGAAATATGTTGAAGCAGTGCTGGCATATTTCTATGCACTGGCAAAATAAGTCGACTAATACGAC
TCACTATAGGGGAATTGTGAGCGGATAACAATTCCGACGTCGAAATAATTTTGTTTAACTTTAAGAAGGA
GATATACCATGAAACTGAAAAAAGTGATTCGCATTCGTAGCGTTCTGCTGGCAAAAACCGGTCTGCGTAT
TGGTATGAGCCGTGATCAGATGGCCATTGGTGATCTGGATAATCCGGTTGTTCGTAATCCGCTGACCGAT
GAACCGTATATTCCGGGTAGCAGCCTGAAAGGTAAACTGCGTTATCTGCTGGAATGGTCACTGGGTGGTG
ATTACATTCTGAAAGCAAAAGAACGTCAGGTTTATGCAAGTCCGGATCCGAAAGATCCGGTTGCACGTAT
TTTTGGTCTGGCACCGGAAAATGATGAACGTAGCCTGGCAGTTGCACGTGAACGTGGTCCGACCCGTCTG
CTGGTTCGTGATGCATATCTGACCGAAGATGCAAAAGAAGCACTGGAACGTACCAGCGCACGTGGTGGTC
TGTATACCGAAATTAAACAAGAAGTGTTTATTCCGCGTCTGGGTGGTAATGCAAATCCGCGTACCACCGA
ACGTGTTCCGGCAGGCGCACGTTTTCGTGTTGAAATGACCTATCGTGTGCTGGATGATCTGGACGAAGAA
TATTTTGGTAAATATCTGCTGCGTGCCCTGGAACTGCTGGAACTGGATGGCCTGGGTGGTCATATTAGCC
GTGGTTATGGTCAGGTGTATTTTCTGCATCCGGAACGTCTGACAGAAGATCAAGAAGGTTGGCCTCTGAA
AGAACGCCTGAAAGTTGAAGAAGTTGTGCTGTAACAATTGTAATACGACTCACTATAGGGGAATTGTGAG
CGGATAACAATTCCGACGTCGAAATAATTTTGTTTAACTTTAAGAAGGAGATATACCATGCGTGCAACCC
TGTTTCGTCTGTATTTTCAGGGTCCGCTGAAAGCACTGCCTCGTGCACCGACCCTGCTGGGTCACCTGTT
TTGGTGGTATCGTTATACCCATGGTCGTGAAGCACTGGAAGAACTGCTGGAACGTTTTCGTCAAGAACCG
CCTTTTCGTCTGAGCAGCGTTTATCCGGAAGGTTGGCTGCCTCGTCCGAAACTGCCTCCGGTTCAGGTTG
AAGAAACCACCCTGCGTAAAGCACTGAAAAGCCTGAGCCTGGTTCGTCTGGATACCTTTCAGGCACTGGC
AGAACGTGGTGAAGAAGCCCTGCTGGAAGCACCGGAAGTTCAGGGTAAAGCACGTCCGCCTGAAATGCGT
CGTCTGCGTCGTACCCGTGTTGGTGTTGATCGTGCAGCAGGCACCGCACGTCCGGGTGTTCTGTTTACCC
AAGAATACCTGTTTCCGGATCCGCGTACCCCGTATGCACTGTATGTTCTGGGTGAAGCACCGTTTGATCT
GGGCGAAGCCCTGGCATTTGTTGGTGAAATGGGTTATGGTGGTCAGGCAAGCCTGGGTCTGGGTCGTTTT
CGTGTTGAAGGTCCGTTTGCAGTTGAACTGCCGGAAGCAAAAGAACCGAATGCATATGCCACCCTGGCAC
CGGGTCCTCTGGAAGAGGCACTGTATTATGAAGTTGAACCGTATTGGGGTCGTCTGGGTGGTGCATATGT
TGGTGCACGTCCTTTTAAACGTCCGTATCTGCGTGCAAAAGAAGGTTCAGTTTATCGCGGTCCGACCCAT
CGTCTGCTGGAAGTTACCCCGACCGAACCGCCTGAAGCCGGTGCACGTGTTTGGGAAGCGCTGGTTGTTT
TTCCGCTGGGTGTTCGTGTGTAAAAGCTTTAATACGACTCACTATAGGGGAATTGTGAGCGGATAACAAT
TCCGACGTCGAAATAATTTTGTTTAACTTTAAGAAGGAGATATACCATGGGTGGTCCGCGTGGTCTGAGC
CTGGGTGGTGAAGGTATGCGCTTTCTGCGTAGCTTTCGTCTGGAACTGGAAGCCCTGAGTCCGGTTCATG
TTGGCACCGGTGAAGCATATCCTGCATATGCCTATGTTCCGGATTTTGCACGTAAAGCAGTTCATCTGCT
GGATCCGGCAGCACTGCTGCTGGCACTGCCGGAAGCACGTCGTCGTCAGTATCTGGAAAAAGTTGCACAG
GGTCCGAAAGCAGCACAAGAAGTTCTGCGTTACCTGCTGGAAGAGGATCAGCTGCCTCGTGAAGCAGTTC
TGCATACCCTGCCTGCAAGCAAAGCATTTCTGGAAGCGCTGCGTAGCGCAACCGAAGAGGCACTGCTGGA
ATATCGTCCGCTGCCACGTAGCCCTCTGGGTGCATATCTGCCTGGTAGCAGCGTTAAAGGTGCACTGCGT
ACCGCATGGCTGTTTCATGTTCTGGTTCGTGAAGGTAAAGTTGCCGTTTTTGATCGTAAAGAAGGTGTTT
GGCGTCTGCGTGCCTGGCGTGAAGGTGATGGTGGCACCCATGTTTATCCGAGCCGTAATCCGAGCCTGTA
TGAAAATCAGGCATTTGAAGGTGCAGTTCTGGGTTATGCACGTGAAGGTAAAGGTCGTCGTATGAGCCTG
GATCTGTATCGTGATCCGTTTCGTGCAGTTCGTCTGAGCGATAGCGGTCCGGTTGAAACCTTTCTGAATC
GTCTGGGTGTTTTTCATCCGCATAAAGATACCAGCCGTATGGTTCTGCTGGCAGAAACATTTCGTATTGG
CACCCGTTTTGCACTGACCCTGCGTTATCATGAAGGTCTGAGCCGTGATGGTGATGGCGAACGTGGTGTT
AGCATGCCGATTCCGCCTGAAGATCTGGTTCGTGCACTGCGTGATTATTATGGTAAAGTTGCAGAATGGG
AAGAAGGCTTTGCAGAAGAACATCGTCTGAAACGTGCACTGGAAGTTTATCGTGCCCTGCGCGAACGTCT
GCAGGATCCGGAAGCATTTCCGCTGCGTGTTGGTTTTGGTAGCGGTCGTCTGGCACTGCGTCTGGCCCTG
CTGCTGCCGGAAGATCATCCTGAAGCACAAGAACCGAAAACCCGTAAAACCGCAGGCGCACAGAATCCGG
TTGATGGTTATCCGCTGGGTTGGATGGTTGGTCGCCTGGAACCGCTGAGTGCCCTGGAAGTTCTGTTCCA
GGGGCCGCATCATCACCACCATCACCATCATCATCACTAACCTAGGCTGCTGCCACCGCTGAGCAATAAC
TAGCATAACCCCTTGGGGCCTCTAAACGGGTCTTGAGGGGTTTTTTGCTGAAACCTCAGGCATTTGAGAA
GCACACGGTCACACTGCTTCCGGTAGTCAATAAACCGGTAAACCAGCAATAGACATAAGCGGCTATTTAA
CGACCCTGCCCTGAACCGACGACCGGGTCATCGTGGCCGGATCTTGCGGCCCCTCGGCTTGAACGAATTG
TTAGACATTATTTGCCGACTACCTTGGTGATCTCGCCTTTCACGTAGTGGACAAATTCTTCCAACTGATC
TGCGCGCGAGGCCAAGCGATCTTCTTCTTGTCCAAGATAAGCCTGTCTAGCTTCAAGTATGACGGGCTGA
TACTGGGCCGGCAGGCGCTCCATTGCCCAGTCGGCAGCGACATCCTTCGGCGCGATTTTGCCGGTTACTG
CGCTGTACCAAATGCGGGACAACGTAAGCACTACATTTCGCTCATCGCCAGCCCAGTCGGGCGGCGAGTT
CCATAGCGTTAAGGTTTCATTTAGCGCCTCAAATAGATCCTGTTCAGGAACCGGATCAAAGAGTTCCTCC
GCCGCTGGACCTACCAAGGCAACGCTATGTTCTCTTGCTTTTGTCAGCAAGATAGCCAGATCAATGTCGA
TCGTGGCTGGCTCGAAGATACCTGCAAGAATGTCATTGCGCTGCCATTCTCCAAATTGCAGTTCGCGCTT
AGCTGGATAACGCCACGGAATGATGTCGTCGTGCACAACAATGGTGACTTCTACAGCGCGGAGAATCTCG
CTCTCTCCAGGGGAAGCCGAAGTTTCCAAAAGGTCGTTGATCAAAGCTCGCCGCGTTGTTTCATCAAGCC
TTACGGTCACCGTAACCAGCAAATCAATATCACTGTGTGGCTTCAGGCCGCCATCCACTGCGGAGCCGTA
CAAATGTACGGCCAGCAACGTCGGTTCGAGATGGCGCTCGATGACGCCAACTACCTCTGATAGTTGAGTC
GATACTTCGGCGATCACCGCTTCCCTCATACTCTTCCTTTTTCAATATTATTGAAGCATTTATCAGGGTT
ATTGTCTCATGAGCGGATACATATTTGAATGTATTTAGAAAAATAAACAAATAGCTAGCTCACTCGGTCG
CTACGCTCCGGGCGTGAGACTGCGGCGGGCGCTGCGGACACATACAAAGTTACCCACAGATTCCGTGGAT
AAGCAGGGGACTAACATGTGAGGCAAAACAGCAGGGCCGCGCCGGTGGCGTTTTTCCATAGGCTCCGCCC
TCCTGCCAGAGTTCACATAAACAGACGCTTTTCCGGTGCATCTGTGGGAGCCGTGAGGCTCAACCATGAA
TCTGACAGTACGGGCGAAACCCGACAGGACTTAAAGATCCCCACCGTTTCCGGCGGGTCGCTCCCTCTTG
CGCTCTCCTGTTCCGACCCTGCCGTTTACCGGATACCTGTTCCGCCTTTCTCCCTTACGGGAAGTGTGGC
GCTTTCTCATAGCTCACACACTGGTATCTCGGCTCGGTGTAGGTCGTTCGCTCCAAGCTGGGCTGTAAGC
AAGAACTCCCCGTTCAGCCCGACTGCTGCGCCTTATCCGGTAACTGTTCACTTGAGTCCAACCCGGAAAA
GCACGGTAAAACGCCACTGGCAGCAGCCATTGGTAACTGGGAGTTCGCAGAGGATTTGTTTAGCTAAACA
CGCGGTTGCTCTTGAAGTGTGCGCCAAAGTCCGGCTACACTGGAAGGACAGATTTGGTTGCTGTGCTCTG
CGAAAGCCAGTTACCACGGTTAAGCAGTTCCCCAACTGACTTAACCTTCGATCAAACCACCTCCCCAGGT
GGTTTTTTCGTTTACAGGGCAAAAGATTACGCGCAGAAAAAAAGGATCTCAAGAAGATCCTTTGATCTTT
TCTACTGAACCGCTCTAGATTTCAGTGCAATTTATCTCTTCAAATGTAGCACCTGAAGTCAGCCCCATAC
GATATAAGTTGTAATTCTCATGTTAGTCATGCCCCGCGCCCACCGGAAGGAGCTGACTGGGTTGAAGGCT
CTCAAGGGCATCGGTCGAGATCCCGGTGCCTAATGAGTGAGCTAACTTACATTAATTGCGTTGCGCTCAC
TGCCCGCTTTCCAGTCGGGAAACCTGTCGTGCCAGCTGCATTAATGAATCGGCCAACGCGCGGGGAGAGG
CGGTTTGCGTATTGGGCGCCAGGGTGGTTTTTCTTTTCACCAGTGAGACGGGCAACAGCTGATTGCCCTT
CACCGCCTGGCCCTGAGAGAGTTGCAGCAAGCGGTCCACGCTGGTTTGCCCCAGCAGGCGAAAATCCTGT
TTGATGGTGGTTAACGGCGGGATATAACATGAGCTGTCTTCGGTATCGTCGTATCCCACTACCGAGATGT
CCGCACCAACGCGCAGCCCGGACTCGGTAATGGCGCGCATTGCGCCCAGCGCCATCTGATCGTTGGCAAC
CAGCATCGCAGTGGGAACGATGCCCTCATTCAGCATTTGCATGGTTTGTTGAAAACCGGACATGGCACTC
CAGTCGCCTTCCCGTTCCGCTATCGGCTGAATTTGATTGCGAGTGAGATATTTATGCCAGCCAGCCAGAC
GCAGACGCGCCGAGACAGAACTTAATGGGCCCGCTAACAGCGCGATTTGCTGGTGACCCAATGCGACCAG
ATGCTCCACGCCCAGTCGCGTACCGTCTTCATGGGAGAAAATAATACTGTTGATGGGTGTCTGGTCAGAG
ACATCAAGAAATAACGCCGGAACATTAGTGCAGGCAGCTTCCACAGCAATGGCATCCTGGTCATCCAGCG
GATAGTTAATGATCAGCCCACTGACGCGTTGCGCGAGAAGATTGTGCACCGCCGCTTTACAGGCTTCGAC
GCCGCTTCGTTCTACCATCGACACCACCACGCTGGCACCCAGTTGATCGGCGCGAGATTTAATCGCCGCG
ACAATTTGCGACGGCGCGTGCAGGGCCAGACTGGAGGTGGCAACGCCAATCAGCAACGACTGTTTGCCCG
CCAGTTGTTGTGCCACGCGGTTGGGAATGTAATTCAGCTCCGCCATCGCCGCTTCCACTTTTTCCCGCGT
TTTCGCAGAAACGTGGCTGGCCTGGTTCACCACGCGGGAAACGGTCTGATAAGAGACACCGGCATACTCT
GCGACATCGTATAACGTTACTGGTTTCACATTCACCACCCTGAATTGACTCTCTTCCGGGCGCTATCATG
CCATACCGCGAAAGGTTTTGCGCCATTCGATGGTGTCCGGGATCTCGACGCTCTCCCTTATGCGACTCCT
GCATTAGGAAATTAATACGACTCACTATA
